Addgene plasmid #162990: pAT9750-BEAR-mCherry
Purpose: BEAR target plasmid with split mCherry and disrupted 5' splice site
Depositing lab: Ervin Welker. Depositing organization: HUN-REN Research Centre for Natural Sciences. Publication: BEAR reveals that increased fidelity variants can successfully reduce the mismatch tolerance of adenine but not cytosine base editors. Talas A, Simon DA, Kulcsar PI, Varga E, Krausz SL, Welker E. Nat Commun. 2021 Nov 3;12(1):6353. doi: 10.1038/s41467-021-26461-y. PubMed 34732717.
Backbone
  Vector backbone: pEGFP-C1
  Vector type: Mammalian Expression, CRISPR
  Selectable markers: Neomycin (select with G418)
Growth in bacteria
  Bacterial resistance: Kanamycin, 50 μg/mL
  Growth temperature: 37°C
  Growth strain: NEB Stable
  Copy number: High Copy
Gene/Insert
  Gene/Insert name: mCherry split with an intron between amino acids 119-120
  Species: Synthetic; disrupted 5' splice site
  Promoter: CMV
  Cloning method: Gibson Cloning
  Sequencing primers: 5′ CAACGGGACTTTCCAAAATG; 3′ GGTTCAGGGGGAGGTGTG
Terms and licenses: Academic/Nonprofit Terms; Industry Terms: Not Available to Industry
How to cite: pAT9750-BEAR-mCherry was a gift from Ervin Welker (Addgene plasmid # 162990 ; http://n2t.net/addgene:162990 ; RRID:Addgene_162990)
