[The description below was written by a language model from this plasmid's Addgene catalogue record and pLannotate feature annotations shown in this document.]
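Description:
pAT9750-BEAR-mCherry is a mammalian expression reporter plasmid built on the pEGFP-C1 backbone and serves as the target plasmid of the BEAR assay for measuring base editor activity. It replicates in bacteria from a high-copy ColE1/pUC-type origin and also carries an f1 phage origin. A single Tn5 aminoglycoside phosphotransferase gene (NeoR/KanR) sits behind tandem bacterial (AmpR/bla) and SV40 early promoters and is terminated by the HSV TK polyadenylation signal. It therefore gives kanamycin resistance in E. coli and G418 selection in mammalian cells.

The payload is a CMV enhancer/promoter-driven mCherry coding sequence interrupted by an intron placed between amino acids 119 and 120, followed by the SV40 polyadenylation signal. The feature table shows this as two coding fragments separated by roughly 800 nt of unannotated sequence, which corresponds to the intron. The first is annotated as mCherry. The second is labelled as the related Discosoma-derived protein Blue102, but this most likely reflects sequence similarity to the C-terminal half of mCherry rather than a different reporter. The 5' splice site of the intron is deliberately disrupted, so the transcript should not be correctly spliced and functional red fluorescent protein should not be made. The design implies that editing by a base editor directed at this site restores the splice donor, allowing intron removal and mCherry fluorescence as a gain-of-signal readout. The record does not specify which base change is needed or which guide sequence targets it. According to the associated publication title, the system was used to compare the mismatch tolerance of adenine and cytosine base editors built on increased-fidelity nuclease variants.
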