Features (pLannotate 1.2.2; 15 found; start..end, strand, type, name):
     61..364     +  enhancer       CMV enhancer: human cytomegalovirus immediate early enhancer
    365..568     +  promoter       CMV promoter: human cytomegalovirus (CMV) immediate early promoter
    613..969     +  CDS            mCherry (fragment): mCherry is a basic (constitutively fluorescent) red fluorescent protein published in 2004, derived from Discosoma sp.. It is reported to be a very rapidly-maturing monomer with low acid sensitivity.
   1758..2111    +  CDS            Blue102 (fragment): Blue102 is a fluorescent protein published in 2010, derived from Discosoma sp..
   2143..2174    +  misc_feature   MCS (fragment): multiple cloning site
   2191..2275    +  CDS            large T antigen (fragment): large T antigen from SV40 (simian virus 40)
   2298..2419    +  polyA_signal   SV40 poly(A) signal: SV40 polyadenylation signal
   2453..2881    -  rep_origin     f1 ori (sequence partly withheld): f1 bacteriophage origin of replication; arrow indicates direction of (+) strand synthesis
   2908..3012    +  promoter       AmpR promoter: bla
   3014..3371    +  promoter       SV40 promoter: SV40 enhancer and early promoter
   3406..4200    +  CDS            NeoR/KanR: aminoglycoside phosphotransferase from Tn5; aph(3')-II (or nptII); confers resistance to neomycin, kanamycin, and G418 (Geneticin®)
   4221..4373    +  CDS            ble (fragment): BLE_KLEPN - Experimental evidence at protein level: Swiss-Prot protein existence level 1. Binding protein with a strong affinity to the bleomycin family of antibiotics. Binds to CL990; an antimitotic-antibiotic compound. From Klebsiella pneumoniae.
   4432..4479    +  polyA_signal   HSV TK poly(A) signal: herpes simplex virus thymidine kinase polyadenylation signal (Cole and Stacy, 1985)
   4570..4586    -  polyA_signal   bGH poly(A) signal (fragment): bovine growth hormone polyadenylation signal
   4808..5396    +  rep_origin     ori: high-copy-number ColE1/pMB1/pBR322/pUC origin of replication
>Addgene plasmid #162990 | pAT9750-BEAR-mCherry | addgene full sequence | sequence record 324076 | Addgene NGS Result
TAGTTATTAATAGTAATCAATTACGGGGTCATTAGTTCATAGCCCATATATGGAGTTCCGCGTTACATAA
CTTACGGTAAATGGCCCGCCTGGCTGACCGCCCAACGACCCCCGCCCATTGACGTCAATAATGACGTATG
TTCCCATAGTAACGCCAATAGGGACTTTCCATTGACGTCAATGGGTGGAGTATTTACGGTAAACTGCCCA
CTTGGCAGTACATCAAGTGTATCATATGCCAAGTACGCCCCCTATTGACGTCAATGACGGTAAATGGCCC
GCCTGGCATTATGCCCAGTACATGACCTTATGGGACTTTCCTACTTGGCAGTACATCTACGTATTAGTCA
TCGCTATTACCATGGTGATGCGGTTTTGGCAGTACATCAATGGGCGTGGATAGCGGTTTGACTCACGGGG
ATTTCCAAGTCTCCACCCCATTGACGTCAATGGGAGTTTGTTTTGGCACCAAAATCAACGGGACTTTCCA
AAATGTCGTAACAACTCCGCCCCATTGACGCAAATGGGCGGTAGGCGTGTACGGTGGGAGGTCTATATAA
GCAGAGCTGGTTTAGTGAACCGTCAGATCCGCTAGCGCTACCGGTCGCCACCATGGTGAGCAAGGGCGAG
GAGGATAACATGGCCATCATCAAGGAGTTCATGCGCTTCAAGGTGCACATGGAGGGCTCCGTGAACGGCC
ACGAGTTCGAGATCGAGGGCGAGGGCGAGGGCCGCCCCTACGAGGGCACCCAGACCGCCAAGCTGAAGGT
GACCAAGGGTGGCCCCCTGCCCTTCGCCTGGGACATCCTGTCCCCTCAGTTCATGTACGGCTCCAAGGCC
TACGTGAAGCACCCCGCCGACATCCCCGACTACTTGAAGCTGTCCTTCCCCGAGGGCTTCAAGTGGGAGC
GCGTGATGAACTTCGAGGACGGCGGCGTGGTGACCGTGACCCAGGACTCCTCCCTGCAGACAAGTGCATA
GACTGCGGGTTGATTTTTTAGTTAAAATATGGGAAAGTTTAAAAGAAGGAATGATGAATAAACTATACAA
CCACTTTAAATATGTGTTGGTCCCCTTTAAGTCAGCAAGCAGATATATCAGATATGGCAGCTAACTTAAG
GAGTCCCCGTGGATACTGGATGAATAGCCCCCAATTCCACCAATGCAAGAACCAACAGTCTATTTGGTCT
TGATTAGGACAGTAAACTTCCTGCACACCATAGTCTGTGCACTAAACAGGAGTAAAACACCCTTAAGGCA
TCTCTTACATTGGCTGCATTAAAGTGTGTCACTTAATGACATCCGTGATATCAGGGATAGTTTGACATTG
GACATACAGTTCTCTCTCAGTGATTGTCACCTGCTTATATAGTACGAGGACCCATATGTGGTCAATCACT
TTCTTGTTGCCACTCCATGCCAGGGAAGACATAGTTACAATGAGTTATAATTATAAAAGCTCAGCCTTGC
ATGAGGATATAAAATACATTTGCCATACCTCTACATATGCCTTAGTTGCTTTTAAGCTTTGTTTGGAATT
GCAAAGGCCAACTTCCTAAACACAGTTTCAAAGTATTCTTTTGTCACACCTTTCCACTGGATACTTGTAT
TGTCTGCAGGAAGAGGCCACCCTGCCTATGCTTCTCCTTAGGGCCTCGTTCTGCAGAGTCAGCATAAACT
CCCAGTCTGCTCAACCAATTCTGTCTGATTAGGGCCATATCTCCTTACCATGAGTTGATTTTTGTTTCTT
TTTTGAGCAGGACGGCGAGTTCATCTACAAGGTGAAGCTGCGCGGCACCAACTTCCCCTCCGACGGCCCC
GTAATGCAGAAGAAGACCATGGGCTGGGAGGCCTCCTCCGAGCGGATGTACCCCGAGGACGGCGCCCTGA
AGGGCGAGATCAAGCAGAGGCTGAAGCTGAAGGACGGCGGCCACTACGACGCTGAGGTCAAGACCACCTA
CAAGGCCAAGAAGCCCGTGCAGCTGCCCGGCGCCTACAACGTCAACATCAAGTTGGACATCACCTCCCAC
AACGAGGACTACACCATCGTGGAACAGTACGAACGCGCCGAGGGCCGCCACTCCACCGGCGGCATGGACG
AGCTGTACAAGTGAGCGGCCGCTCGAGCATGCATCTAGAGGGCTGCAGTCGACGGTACCGCGGGCCCGGG
ATCCACCGGATCTAGATAACTGATCATAATCAGCCATACCACATTTGTAGAGGTTTTACTTGCTTTAAAA
AACCTCCCACACCTCCCCCTGAACCTGAAACATAAAATGAATGCAATTGTTGTTGTTAACTTGTTTATTG
CAGCTTATAATGGTTACAAATAAAGCAATAGCATCACAAATTTCACAAATAAAGCATTTTTTTCACTGCA
TTCTAGTTGTGGTTTGTCCAAACTCATCAATGTATCTTAACGCGTAAATTGTAAGCGTTAATATTTTGTT
AAAATTCGCGTTAAATTTTTGTTAAATCAGCTCATTTTTTAACCAATAGGCCGAAATCGGCAAAATCCCT
TATAAATCAAAAGAATAGACCGAGATAGGGT
[37 nt withheld, positions 2552-2588]
AAAGAACGTGGACTCCAACGTCAAAGG
[49 nt withheld, positions 2616-2664]
T
[91 nt withheld, positions 2666-2756]
G
[124 nt withheld, positions 2758-2881]
CAGGTGGCACTTTTCGGGGAAATGTGCGCGGAACCCCTATTTGTTTATTTTTCTAAATACATTCAAATAT
GTATCCGCTCATGAGACAATAACCCTGATAAATGCTTCAATAATATTGAAAAAGGAAGAGTCCTGAGGCG
GAAAGAACCAGCTGTGGAATGTGTGTCAGTTAGGGTGTGGAAAGTCCCCAGGCTCCCCAGCAGGCAGAAG
TATGCAAAGCATGCATCTCAATTAGTCAGCAACCAGGTGTGGAAAGTCCCCAGGCTCCCCAGCAGGCAGA
AGTATGCAAAGCATGCATCTCAATTAGTCAGCAACCATAGTCCCGCCCCTAACTCCGCCCATCCCGCCCC
TAACTCCGCCCAGTTCCGCCCATTCTCCGCCCCATGGCTGACTAATTTTTTTTATTTATGCAGAGGCCGA
GGCCGCCTCGGCCTCTGAGCTATTCCAGAAGTAGTGAGGAGGCTTTTTTGGAGGCCTAGGCTTTTGCAAA
GATCGATCAAGAGACAGGATGAGGATCGTTTCGCATGATTGAACAAGATGGATTGCACGCAGGTTCTCCG
GCCGCTTGGGTGGAGAGGCTATTCGGCTATGACTGGGCACAACAGACAATCGGCTGCTCTGATGCCGCCG
TGTTCCGGCTGTCAGCGCAGGGGCGCCCGGTTCTTTTTGTCAAGACCGACCTGTCCGGTGCCCTGAATGA
ACTGCAAGACGAGGCAGCGCGGCTATCGTGGCTGGCCACGACGGGCGTTCCTTGCGCAGCTGTGCTCGAC
GTTGTCACTGAAGCGGGAAGGGACTGGCTGCTATTGGGCGAAGTGCCGGGGCAGGATCTCCTGTCATCTC
ACCTTGCTCCTGCCGAGAAAGTATCCATCATGGCTGATGCAATGCGGCGGCTGCATACGCTTGATCCGGC
TACCTGCCCATTCGACCACCAAGCGAAACATCGCATCGAGCGAGCACGTACTCGGATGGAAGCCGGTCTT
GTCGATCAGGATGATCTGGACGAAGAGCATCAGGGGCTCGCGCCAGCCGAACTGTTCGCCAGGCTCAAGG
CGAGCATGCCCGACGGCGAGGATCTCGTCGTGACCCATGGCGATGCCTGCTTGCCGAATATCATGGTGGA
AAATGGCCGCTTTTCTGGATTCATCGACTGTGGCCGGCTGGGTGTGGCGGACCGCTATCAGGACATAGCG
TTGGCTACCCGTGATATTGCTGAAGAGCTTGGCGGCGAATGGGCTGACCGCTTCCTCGTGCTTTACGGTA
TCGCCGCTCCCGATTCGCAGCGCATCGCCTTCTATCGCCTTCTTGACGAGTTCTTCTGAGCGGGACTCTG
GGGTTCGAAATGACCGACCAAGCGACGCCCAACCTGCCATCACGAGATTTCGATTCCACCGCCGCCTTCT
ATGAAAGGTTGGGCTTCGGAATCGTTTTCCGGGACGCCGGCTGGATGATCCTCCAGCGCGGGGATCTCAT
GCTGGAGTTCTTCGCCCACCCTAGGGGGAGGCTAACTGAAACACGGAAGGAGACAATACCGGAAGGAACC
CGCGCTATGACGGCAATAAAAAGACAGAATAAAACGCACGGTGTTGGGTCGTTTGTTCATAAACGCGGGG
TTCGGTCCCAGGGCTGGCACTCTGTCGATACCCCACCGAGACCCCATTGGGGCCAATACGCCCGCGTTTC
TTCCTTTTCCCCACCCCACCCCCCAAGTTCGGGTGAAGGCCCAGGGCTCGCAGCCAACGTCGGGGCGGCA
GGCCCTGCCATAGCCTCAGGTTACTCATATATACTTTAGATTGATTTAAAACTTCATTTTTAATTTAAAA
GGATCTAGGTGAAGATCCTTTTTGATAATCTCATGACCAAAATCCCTTAACGTGAGTTTTCGTTCCACTG
AGCGTCAGACCCCGTAGAAAAGATCAAAGGATCTTCTTGAGATCCTTTTTTTCTGCGCGTAATCTGCTGC
TTGCAAACAAAAAAACCACCGCTACCAGCGGTGGTTTGTTTGCCGGATCAAGAGCTACCAACTCTTTTTC
CGAAGGTAACTGGCTTCAGCAGAGCGCAGATACCAAATACTGTTCTTCTAGTGTAGCCGTAGTTAGGCCA
CCACTTCAAGAACTCTGTAGCACCGCCTACATACCTCGCTCTGCTAATCCTGTTACCAGTGGCTGCTGCC
AGTGGCGATAAGTCGTGTCTTACCGGGTTGGACTCAAGACGATAGTTACCGGATAAGGCGCAGCGGTCGG
GCTGAACGGGGGGTTCGTGCACACAGCCCAGCTTGGAGCGAACGACCTACACCGAACTGAGATACCTACA
GCGTGAGCTATGAGAAAGCGCCACGCTTCCCGAAGGGAGAAAGGCGGACAGGTATCCGGTAAGCGGCAGG
GTCGGAACAGGAGAGCGCACGAGGGAGCTTCCAGGGGGAAACGCCTGGTATCTTTATAGTCCTGTCGGGT
TTCGCCACCTCTGACTTGAGCGTCGATTTTTGTGATGCTCGTCAGGGGGGCGGAGCCTATGGAAAAACGC
CAGCAACGCGGCCTTTTTACGGTTCCTGGCCTTTTGCTGGCCTTTTGCTCACATGTTCTTTCCTGCGTTA
TCCCCTGATTCTGTGGATAACCGTATTACCGCCATGCAT
